LOCUS       Exported 4803 bp ds-DNA circular SYN 13-MAY-2021
DEFINITION  Longitudinal monitoring of Gaussia and Nano luciferase activities to
            simultaneously assess ER calcium homeostasis and ER stress in vivo.
ACCESSION   .
VERSION     .
KEYWORDS    pOTTC841 - pAAV minP secNLuc
SOURCE      synthetic DNA construct
  ORGANISM  synthetic DNA construct
REFERENCE   1 (bases 1 to 4803)
  AUTHORS   Wires ES, Henderson MJ, Yan X, Back S, Trychta KA, Lutrey MH, Harvey
            BK
  TITLE     Longitudinal monitoring of Gaussia and Nano luciferase activities to
            concurrently assess ER calcium homeostasis and ER stress in vivo.
  JOURNAL   PLoS One. 2017 Apr 12;12(4):e0175481. doi:
            10.1371/journal.pone.0175481. eCollection 2017.
  PUBMED    28403212
REFERENCE   2 (bases 1 to 4803)
  AUTHORS   .
  TITLE     Direct Submission
  JOURNAL   Exported May 13, 2021 from SnapGene Server 1.1.58
            http://www.snapgene.com
FEATURES             Location/Qualifiers
     source          1..4803
                     /organism="synthetic DNA construct"
                     /mol_type="other DNA"
     repeat_region   1..141
                     /label=AAV2 ITR
                     /note="inverted terminal repeat of adeno-associated virus
                     serotype 2"
     repeat_region   12..141
                     /label=AAV2 ITR
     CDS             368..880
                     /codon_start=1
                     /product="NanoLuc(R) luciferase"
                     /label=Nluc
                     /note="human codon-optimized"
                     /translation="VFTLEDFVGDWRQTAGYNLDQVLEQGGVSSLFQNLGVSVTPIQRI
                     VLSGENGLKIDIHVIIPYEGLSGDQMGQIEKIFKVVYPVDDHHFKVILHYGTLVIDGVT
                     PNMIDYFGRPYEGIAVFDGKKITVTGTLWNGNKIIDERLINPDGSLLFRVTINGVTGWR
                     LCERILA"
     misc_feature    930..1518
                     /label=WPRE
                     /note="woodchuck hepatitis virus posttranscriptional
                     regulatory element"
     primer_bind     complement(983..1003)
                     /label=WPRE-R
                     /note="WPRE, reverse primer"
     CDS             complement(1401..1412)
                     /codon_start=1
                     /product="Factor Xa recognition and cleavage site"
                     /label=Factor Xa site
                     /translation="IEGR"
     polyA_signal    1550..2026
                     /label=hGH poly(A) signal
                     /note="human growth hormone polyadenylation signal"
     primer_bind     complement(1749..1768)
                     /label=hGH-PA-R
                     /note="Human growth hormone terminator, reverse primer"
     repeat_region   2066..2206
                     /label=AAV2 ITR
                     /note="inverted terminal repeat of adeno-associated virus
                     serotype 2"
     repeat_region   2066..2195
                     /label=AAV2 ITR
     rep_origin      2281..2736
                     /direction=RIGHT
                     /label=f1 ori
                     /note="f1 bacteriophage origin of replication; arrow
                     indicates direction of (+) strand synthesis"
     primer_bind     complement(2368..2387)
                     /label=F1ori-R
                     /note="F1 origin, reverse primer"
     primer_bind     2578..2599
                     /label=F1ori-F
                     /note="F1 origin, forward primer"
     primer_bind     complement(2753..2772)
                     /label=pRS-marker
                     /note="pRS vectors, use to sequence yeast selectable
                     marker"
     primer_bind     2872..2894
                     /label=pGEX 3'
                     /note="pGEX vectors, reverse primer"
     primer_bind     complement(2932..2950)
                     /label=pBRforEco
                     /note="pBR322 vectors, upsteam of EcoRI site, forward
                     primer"
     promoter        3018..3122
                     /gene="bla"
                     /label=AmpR promoter
     CDS             3123..3983
                     /codon_start=1
                     /gene="bla"
                     /product="beta-lactamase"
                     /label=AmpR
                     /note="confers resistance to ampicillin, carbenicillin, and
                     related antibiotics"
                     /translation="MSIQHFRVALIPFFAAFCLPVFAHPETLVKVKDAEDQLGARVGYI
                     ELDLNSGKILESFRPEERFPMMSTFKVLLCGAVLSRIDAGQEQLGRRIHYSQNDLVEYS
                     PVTEKHLTDGMTVRELCSAAITMSDNTAANLLLTTIGGPKELTAFLHNMGDHVTRLDRW
                     EPELNEAIPNDERDTTMPVAMATTLRKLLTGELLTLASRQQLIDWMEADKVAGPLLRSA
                     LPAGWFIADKSGAGERGSRGIIAALGPDGKPSRIVVIYTTGSQATMDERNRQIAEIGAS
                     LIKHW"
     primer_bind     complement(3341..3360)
                     /label=Amp-R
                     /note="Ampicillin resistance gene, reverse primer"
     rep_origin      4154..4742
                     /direction=RIGHT
                     /label=ori
                     /note="high-copy-number ColE1/pMB1/pBR322/pUC origin of
                     replication"
     primer_bind     4643..4662
                     /label=pBR322ori-F
                     /note="pBR322 origin, forward primer"
ORIGIN
        1 cctgcaggca gctgcgcgct cgctcgctca ctgaggccgc ccgggcaaag cccgggcgtc
       61 gggcgacctt tggtcgcccg gcctcagtga gcgagcgagc gcgcagagag ggagtggcca
      121 actccatcac taggggttcc tgcggccgca cgcgtcactc attcataaaa cgcttgttat
      181 aaaagcagtg gctgcggcgc ctcgtactcc aaccgcatct gcagcgagca actgagaagc
      241 caagactgag ccggcggccg gtactgttgg taaagccacc atgaactcct tctccacaag
      301 cgccttcggt ccagttgcct tctccctggg cctgctcctg gtgttgcctg ctgccttccc
      361 tgccccagtc ttcacactcg aagatttcgt tggggactgg cgacagacag ccggctacaa
      421 cctggaccaa gtccttgaac agggaggtgt gtccagtttg tttcagaatc tcggggtgtc
      481 cgtaactccg atccaaagga ttgtcctgag cggtgaaaat gggctgaaga tcgacatcca
      541 tgtcatcatc ccgtatgaag gtctgagcgg cgaccaaatg ggccagatcg aaaaaatttt
      601 taaggtggtg taccctgtgg atgatcatca ctttaaggtg atcctgcact atggcacact
      661 ggtaatcgac ggggttacgc cgaacatgat cgactatttc ggacggccgt atgaaggcat
      721 cgccgtgttc gacggcaaaa agatcactgt aacagggacc ctgtggaacg gcaacaaaat
      781 tatcgacgag cgcctgatca accccgacgg ctccctgctg ttccgagtaa ccatcaacgg
      841 agtgaccggc tggcggctgt gcgaacgcat tctggcgtaa ggccgcgact ctagagtggc
      901 gcgccgaatt cgatatcaag cttatcgata atcaacctct ggattacaaa atttgtgaaa
      961 gattgactgg tattcttaac tatgttgctc cttttacgct atgtggatac gctgctttaa
     1021 tgcctttgta tcatgctatt gcttcccgta tggctttcat tttctcctcc ttgtataaat
     1081 cctggttgct gtctctttat gaggagttgt ggcccgttgt caggcaacgt ggcgtggtgt
     1141 gcactgtgtt tgctgacgca acccccactg gttggggcat tgccaccacc tgtcagctcc
     1201 tttccgggac tttcgctttc cccctcccta ttgccacggc ggaactcatc gccgcctgcc
     1261 ttgcccgctg ctggacaggg gctcggctgt tgggcactga caattccgtg gtgttgtcgg
     1321 ggaaatcatc gtcctttcct tggctgctcg cctatgttgc cacctggatt ctgcgcggga
     1381 cgtccttctg ctacgtccct tcggccctca atccagcgga ccttccttcc cgcggcctgc
     1441 tgccggctct gcggcctctt ccgcgtcttc gccttcgccc tcagacgagt cggatctccc
     1501 tttgggccgc ctccccgcat cgataccgag cgctgctcga gagatctacg ggtggcatcc
     1561 ctgtgacccc tccccagtgc ctctcctggc cctggaagtt gccactccag tgcccaccag
     1621 ccttgtccta ataaaattaa gttgcatcat tttgtctgac taggtgtcct tctataatat
     1681 tatggggtgg aggggggtgg tatggagcaa ggggcaagtt gggaagacaa cctgtagggc
     1741 ctgcggggtc tattgggaac caagctggag tgcagtggca caatcttggc tcactgcaat
     1801 ctccgcctcc tgggttcaag cgattctcct gcctcagcct cccgagttgt tgggattcca
     1861 ggcatgcatg accaggctca gctaattttt gtttttttgg tagagacggg gtttcaccat
     1921 attggccagg ctggtctcca actcctaatc tcaggtgatc tacccacctt ggcctcccaa
     1981 attgctggga ttacaggcgt gaaccactgc tcccttccct gtccttctga ttttgtaggt
     2041 aaccacgtgc ggaccgagcg gccgcaggaa cccctagtga tggagttggc cactccctct
     2101 ctgcgcgctc gctcgctcac tgaggccggg cgaccaaagg tcgcccgacg cccgggcttt
     2161 gcccgggcgg cctcagtgag cgagcgagcg cgcagctgcc tgcaggggcg cctgatgcgg
     2221 tattttctcc ttacgcatct gtgcggtatt tcacaccgca tannnnnnnn nnnnnnnnnn
     2281 nnnnnnnnnn nnnnnnnnnn nnnnnnnnnn nnnnnnnnnn nnnnnnnnnn nnnnnnnnnn
     2341 nnnnnnnnnn nnnnnnnnnn nnnnnnnnnn nnnnnnnnnn nnnnnnnnnn nnnnnnnnnn
     2401 nnnncnnnnn nnnnnnnnnn nnnnnnnnnn nnnnnnnnnn nnnnnnnnnn nnnnnnnnnn
     2461 nnnnnnnnnn nnnnnnnnnn nnnnnnnnnn nnnnnnnnnn nnnnnnnnnn nnnnnnnnnn
     2521 nnnnnnnnnn nnnnnnnnnn nnnnnncctt tgacgttgga gtccacgttc tttaatagtg
     2581 gactcttgtt ccaaactgga acaacactca accctatctc gggctattct tttgatttat
     2641 aagggatttt gccgatttcg gcctattggt taaaaaatga gctgatttaa caaaaattta
     2701 acgcgaattt taacaaaata ttaacgttta caattttatg gtgcactctc agtacaatct
     2761 gctctgatgc cgcatagtta agccagcccc gacacccgcc aacacccgct gacgcgccct
     2821 gacgggcttg tctgctcccg gcatccgctt acagacaagc tgtgaccgtc tccgggagct
     2881 gcatgtgtca gaggttttca ccgtcatcac cgaaacgcgc gagacgaaag ggcctcgtga
     2941 tacgcctatt tttataggtt aatgtcatga taataatggt ttcttagacg tcaggtggca
     3001 cttttcgggg aaatgtgcgc ggaaccccta tttgtttatt tttctaaata cattcaaata
     3061 tgtatccgct catgagacaa taaccctgat aaatgcttca ataatattga aaaaggaaga
     3121 gtatgagtat tcaacatttc cgtgtcgccc ttattccctt ttttgcggca ttttgccttc
     3181 ctgtttttgc tcacccagaa acgctggtga aagtaaaaga tgctgaagat cagttgggtg
     3241 cacgagtggg ttacatcgaa ctggatctca acagcggtaa gatccttgag agttttcgcc
     3301 ccgaagaacg ttttccaatg atgagcactt ttaaagttct gctatgtggc gcggtattat
     3361 cccgtattga cgccgggcaa gagcaactcg gtcgccgcat acactattct cagaatgact
     3421 tggttgagta ctcaccagtc acagaaaagc atcttacgga tggcatgaca gtaagagaat
     3481 tatgcagtgc tgccataacc atgagtgata acactgcggc caacttactt ctgacaacga
     3541 tcggaggacc gaaggagcta accgcttttt tgcacaacat gggggatcat gtaactcgcc
     3601 ttgatcgttg ggaaccggag ctgaatgaag ccataccaaa cgacgagcgt gacaccacga
     3661 tgcctgtagc aatggcaaca acgttgcgca aactattaac tggcgaacta cttactctag
     3721 cttcccggca acaattaata gactggatgg aggcggataa agttgcagga ccacttctgc
     3781 gctcggccct tccggctggc tggtttattg ctgataaatc tggagccggt gagcgtgggt
     3841 ctcgcggtat cattgcagca ctggggccag atggtaagcc ctcccgtatc gtagttatct
     3901 acacgacggg gagtcaggca actatggatg aacgaaatag acagatcgct gagataggtg
     3961 cctcactgat taagcattgg taactgtcag accaagttta ctcatatata ctttagattg
     4021 atttaaaact tcatttttaa tttaaaagga tctaggtgaa gatccttttt gataatctca
     4081 tgaccaaaat cccttaacgt gagttttcgt tccactgagc gtcagacccc gtagaaaaga
     4141 tcaaaggatc ttcttgagat cctttttttc tgcgcgtaat ctgctgcttg caaacaaaaa
     4201 aaccaccgct accagcggtg gtttgtttgc cggatcaaga gctaccaact ctttttccga
     4261 aggtaactgg cttcagcaga gcgcagatac caaatactgt ccttctagtg tagccgtagt
     4321 taggccacca cttcaagaac tctgtagcac cgcctacata cctcgctctg ctaatcctgt
     4381 taccagtggc tgctgccagt ggcgataagt cgtgtcttac cgggttggac tcaagacgat
     4441 agttaccgga taaggcgcag cggtcgggct gaacgggggg ttcgtgcaca cagcccagct
     4501 tggagcgaac gacctacacc gaactgagat acctacagcg tgagctatga gaaagcgcca
     4561 cgcttcccga agggagaaag gcggacaggt atccggtaag cggcagggtc ggaacaggag
     4621 agcgcacgag ggagcttcca gggggaaacg cctggtatct ttatagtcct gtcgggtttc
     4681 gccacctctg acttgagcgt cgatttttgt gatgctcgtc aggggggcgg agcctatgga
     4741 aaaacgccag caacgcggcc tttttacggt tcctggcctt ttgctggcct tttgctcaca
     4801 tgt
//
