>Addgene plasmid #82498 | pOTTC841 - pAAV minP secNLuc | addgene full sequence | sequence record 492036 | Addgene Long Read Sequencing Result
CCTGCAGGCAGCTGCGCGCTCGCTCGCTCACTGAGGCCGCCCGGGCGTCGGGCGACCTTTGGTCGCCCGG
CCTCAGTGAGCGAGCGAGCGCGCAGAGAGGGAGTGGCCAACTCCATCACTAGGGGTTCCTGCGGCCGCAC
GCGTCACTCATTCATAAAACGCTTGTTATAAAAGCAGTGGCTGCGGCGCCTCGTACTCCAACCGCATCTG
CAGCGAGCAACTGAGAAGCCAAGACTGAGCCGGCGGCCGGTACTGTTGGTAAAGCCACCATGAACTCCTT
CTCCACAAGCGCCTTCGGTCCAGTTGCCTTCTCCCTGGGCCTGCTCCTGGTGTTGCCTGCTGCCTTCCCT
GCCCCAGTCTTCACACTCGAAGATTTCGTTGGGGACTGGCGACAGACAGCCGGCTACAACCTGGACCAAG
TCCTTGAACAGGGAGGTGTGTCCAGTTTGTTTCAGAATCTCGGGGTGTCCGTAACTCCGATCCAAAGGAT
TGTCCTGAGCGGTGAAAATGGGCTGAAGATCGACATCCATGTCATCATCCCGTATGAAGGTCTGAGCGGC
GACCAAATGGGCCAGATCGAAAAAATTTTTAAGGTGGTGTACCCTGTGGATGATCATCACTTTAAGGTGA
TCCTGCACTATGGCACACTGGTAATCGACGGGGTTACGCCGAACATGATCGACTATTTCGGACGGCCGTA
TGAAGGCATCGCCGTGTTCGACGGCAAAAAGATCACTGTAACAGGGACCCTGTGGAACGGCAACAAAATT
ATCGACGAGCGCCTGATCAACCCCGACGGCTCCCTGCTGTTCCGAGTAACCATCAACGGAGTGACCGGCT
GGCGGCTGTGCGAACGCATTCTGGCGTAAGGCCGCGACTCTAGAGTGGCGCGCCGAATTCGATATCAAGC
TTATCGATAATCAACCTCTGGATTACAAAATTTGTGAAAGATTGACTGGTATTCTTAACTATGTTGCTCC
TTTTACGCTATGTGGATACGCTGCTTTAATGCCTTTGTATCATGCTATTGCTTCCCGTATGGCTTTCATT
TTCTCCTCCTTGTATAAATCCTGGTTGCTGTCTCTTTATGAGGAGTTGTGGCCCGTTGTCAGGCAACGTG
GCGTGGTGTGCACTGTGTTTGCTGACGCAACCCCCACTGGTTGGGGCATTGCCACCACCTGTCAGCTCCT
TTCCGGGACTTTCGCTTTCCCCCTCCCTATTGCCACGGCGGAACTCATCGCCGCCTGCCTTGCCCGCTGC
TGGACAGGGGCTCGGCTGTTGGGCACTGACAATTCCGTGGTGTTGTCGGGGAAATCATCGTCCTTTCCTT
GGCTGCTCGCCTATGTTGCCACCTGGATTCTGCGCGGGACGTCCTTCTGCTACGTCCCTTCGGCCCTCAA
TCCAGCGGACCTTCCTTCCCGCGGCCTGCTGCCGGCTCTGCGGCCTCTTCCGCGTCTTCGCCTTCGCCCT
CAGACGAGTCGGATCTCCCTTTGGGCCGCCTCCCCGCATCGATACCGAGCGCTGCTCGAGAGATCTACGG
GTGGCATCCCTGTGACCCCTCCCCAGTGCCTCTCCTGGCCCTGGAAGTTGCCACTCCAGTGCCCACCAGC
CTTGTCCTAATAAAATTAAGTTGCATCATTTTGTCTGACTAGGTGTCCTTCTATAATATTATGGGGTGGA
GGGGGGTGGTATGGAGCAAGGGGCAAGTTGGGAAGACAACCTGTAGGGCCTGCGGGGTCTATTGGGAACC
AAGCTGGAGTGCAGTGGCACAATCTTGGCTCACTGCAATCTCCGCCTCCTGGGTTCAAGCGATTCTCCTG
CCTCAGCCTCCCGAGTTGTTGGGATTCCAGGCATGCATGACCAGGCTCAGCTAATTTTTGTTTTTTTGGT
AGAGACGGGGTTTCACCATATTGGCCAGGCTGGTCTCCAACTCCTAATCTCAGGTGATCTACCCACCTTG
GCCTCCCAAATTGCTGGGATTACAGGCGTGAACCACTGCTCCCTTCCCTGTCCTTCTGATTTTGTAGGTA
ACCACGTGCGGACCGAGCGGCCGCAGGAACCCCTAGTGATGGAGTTGGCCACTCCCTCTCTGCGCGCTCG
CTCGCTCACTGAGGCCGGGCGACCAAAGGTCGCCCGACGCCCGGGCTTTGCCCGGGCGGCCTCAGTGAGC
GAGCGAGCGCGCAGCTGCCTGCAGGGGCGCCTGATGCGGTATTTTCTCCTTACGCATCTGTGCGGTATTT
CACACCGCATA
[95 nt withheld, positions 2252-2346]
T
[46 nt withheld, positions 2348-2393]
C
[141 nt withheld, positions 2395-2535]
CCTTTGACGTTGGAGTCCACGTTCTTTAATAGTGGACTCTTGTTCCAAACTGGAACAACACTCAACTCTA
TCTCGGGCTATTCTTTTGATTTATAAGGGATTTTGCCGATTTCGGTCTATTGGTTAAAAAATGAGCTGAT
TTAACAAAAATTTAACGCGAATTTTAACAAAATATTAACGTTTACAATTTTATGGTGCACTCTCAGTACA
ATCTGCTCTGATGCCGCATAGTTAAGCCAGCCCCGACACCCGCCAACACCCGCTGACGCGCCCTGACGGG
CTTGTCTGCTCCCGGCATCCGCTTACAGACAAGCTGTGACCGTCTCCGGGAGCTGCATGTGTCAGAGGTT
TTCACCGTCATCACCGAAACGCGCGAGACGAAAGGGCCTCGTGATACGCCTATTTTTATAGGTTAATGTC
ATGATAATAATGGTTTCTTAGACGTCAGGTGGCACTTTTCGGGGAAATGTGCGCGGAACCCCTATTTGTT
TATTTTTCTAAATACATTCAAATATGTATCCGCTCATGAGACAATAACCCTGATAAATGCTTCAATAATA
TTGAAAAAGGAAGAGTATGAGTATTCAACATTTCCGTGTCGCCCTTATTCCCTTTTTTGCGGCATTTTGC
CTTCCTGTTTTTGCTCACCCAGAAACGCTGGTGAAAGTAAAAGATGCTGAAGATCAGTTGGGTGCACGAG
TGGGTTACATCGAACTGGATCTCAACAGCGGTAAGATCCTTGAGAGTTTTCGCCCCGAAGAACGTTTTCC
AATGATGAGCACTTTTAAAGTTCTGCTATGTGGCGCGGTATTATCCCGTATTGACGCCGGGCAAGAGCAA
CTCGGTCGCCGCATACACTATTCTCAGAATGACTTGGTTGAGTACTCACCAGTCACAGAAAAGCATCTTA
CGGATGGCATGACAGTAAGAGAATTATGCAGTGCTGCCATAACCATGAGTGATAACACTGCGGCCAACTT
ACTTCTGACAACGATCGGAGGACCGAAGGAGCTAACCGCTTTTTTGCACAACATGGGGGATCATGTAACT
CGCCTTGATCGTTGGGAACCGGAGCTGAATGAAGCCATACCAAACGACGAGCGTGACACCACGATGCCTG
TAGCAATGGCAACAACGTTGCGCAAACTATTAACTGGCGAACTACTTACTCTAGCTTCCCGGCAACAATT
AATAGACTGGATGGAGGCGGATAAAGTTGCAGGACCACTTCTGCGCTCGGCCCTTCCGGCTGGCTGGTTT
ATTGCTGATAAATCTGGAGCCGGTGAGCGTGGGTCTCGCGGTATCATTGCAGCACTGGGGCCAGATGGTA
AGCCCTCCCGTATCGTAGTTATCTACACGACGGGGAGTCAGGCAACTATGGATGAACGAAATAGACAGAT
CGCTGAGATAGGTGCCTCACTGATTAAGCATTGGTAACTGTCAGACCAAGTTTACTCATATATACTTTAG
ATTGATTTAAAACTTCATTTTTAATTTAAAAGGATCTAGGTGAAGATCCTTTTTGATAATCTCATGACCA
AAATCCCTTAACGTGAGTTTTCGTTCCACTGAGCGTCAGACCCCGTAGAAAAGATCAAAGGATCTTCTTG
AGATCCTTTTTTTCTGCGCGTAATCTGCTGCTTGCAAACAAAAAAACCACCGCTACCAGCGGTGGTTTGT
TTGCCGGATCAAGAGCTACCAACTCTTTTTCCGAAGGTAACTGGCTTCAGCAGAGCGCAGATACCAAATA
CTGTTCTTCTAGTGTAGCCGTAGTTAGGCCACCACTTCAAGAACTCTGTAGCACCGCCTACATACCTCGC
TCTGCTAATCCTGTTACCAGTGGCTGCTGCCAGTGGCGATAAGTCGTGTCTTACCGGGTTGGACTCAAGA
CGATAGTTACCGGATAAGGCGCAGCGGTCGGGCTGAACGGGGGGTTCGTGCACACAGCCCAGCTTGGAGC
GAACGACCTACACCGAACTGAGATACCTACAGCGTGAGCTATGAGAAAGCGCCACGCTTCCCGAAGGGAG
AAAGGCGGACAGGTATCCGGTAAGCGGCAGGGTCGGAACAGGAGAGCGCACGAGGGAGCTTCCAGGGGGA
AACGCCTGGTATCTTTATAGTCCTGTCGGGTTTCGCCACCTCTGACTTGAGCGTCGATTTTTGTGATGCT
CGTCAGGGGGGCGGAGCCTATGGAAAAACGCCAGCAACGCGGCCTTTTTACGGTTCCTGGCCTTTTGCTG
GCCTTTTGCTCACATGT
Features (pLannotate 1.2.2; 15 found; start..end, strand, type, name):
     12..39      +  repeat_region  AAV2 ITR (fragment): inverted terminal repeat of adeno-associated virus serotype 2 inverted
     68..95      +  repeat_region  AAV2 ITR (fragment): inverted terminal repeat of adeno-associated virus serotype 2 inverted
    270..356     +  CDS            IL6 (fragment): IL6_MUSPF - Experimental evidence at transcript level: Swiss-Prot protein existence level 2. Acts as an essential factor in bone homeostasis and on vessels directly or indirectly by induction of VEGF, resulting in increased angiogenesis activity and vascular permeability. Induces, through 'trans-signaling' and synergistically with IL1B and TNF, the production of VEGF. Involved in metabolic controls, is discharged into the bloodstream after muscle contraction increasing lipolysis and improving insulin resistance (By similarity). 'Trans-signaling' in central nervous system also regulates energy
    357..869     +  CDS            Nluc: NanoLuc® luciferase human codon-optimized
    895..919     +  misc_feature   MCS (fragment): pBluescript multiple cloning site
    919..1507    +  misc_feature   WPRE: woodchuck hepatitis virus posttranscriptional regulatory element
   1539..2015    +  polyA_signal   hGH poly(A) signal: human growth hormone polyadenylation signal
   2055..2195    +  repeat_region  AAV2 ITR: inverted terminal repeat of adeno-associated virus serotype 2 inverted
   2200..2251    -  misc_feature   bom (fragment): basis of mobility region from pBR322
   2270..2725    +  rep_origin     f1 ori (sequence partly withheld): f1 bacteriophage origin of replication; arrow indicates direction of (+) strand synthesis
   2726..2775    -  misc_feature   bom (fragment): basis of mobility region from pBR322
   2877..2912    -  CDS            rop (fragment): Rop protein, which maintains plasmids at low copy number; rop
   3007..3111    +  promoter       AmpR promoter: bla
   3112..3972    +  CDS            AmpR: β-lactamase; bla; confers resistance to ampicillin, carbenicillin, and related antibiotics
   4143..4731    +  rep_origin     ori: high-copy-number ColE1/pMB1/pBR322/pUC origin of replication
