[The description below was written by a language model from this plasmid's Addgene catalogue record, the feature table of its GenBank file and pLannotate feature annotations shown in this document.]
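Description:
pOTTC841 - pAAV minP secNLuc is an AAV transfer plasmid for mammalian expression, built on a pAAV EF1a backbone. It carries a secreted NanoLuc luciferase reporter under a c-Fos minimal promoter. The expression cassette lies between two AAV2 inverted terminal repeats, which allow the intervening DNA to be packaged into recombinant AAV particles when replication and capsid functions are supplied in trans. The bacterial portion holds a high-copy ColE1/pUC-type origin, an f1 phage origin and the bla gene with its own promoter for ampicillin selection. The record names a recombination-deficient strain for propagation, a common choice for keeping ITRs stable.

Within the ITRs, the feature tables annotate a human codon-optimized Nluc coding sequence, followed by a WPRE, which enhances transcript stability and expression, and the human growth hormone polyadenylation signal. The minimal promoter is stated in the catalogue fields but is not annotated in either table. Immediately upstream of Nluc, the automated annotation finds a short IL6-like coding fragment, which probably represents the signal peptide that makes the luciferase secreted, although the record does not say so. The Factor Xa site annotated inside the WPRE, like the rop and bom fragments in the backbone, is likely an incidental match.

The two sequence records differ by 11 bp (4,803 versus 4,792), and in the long-read result the left ITR appears only as fragments. The stated purpose is longitudinal in vivo monitoring of Gaussia and Nano luciferase activities to assess ER calcium homeostasis and ER stress together. With only a minimal promoter and no annotated response element, this construct plausibly serves as a baseline or control reporter, but the record does not state its specific role.
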