Addgene plasmid #82498: pOTTC841 - pAAV minP secNLuc
Purpose: Longitudinal monitoring of Gaussia and Nano luciferase activities to simultaneously assess ER calcium homeostasis and ER stress in vivo
Depositing lab: Brandon Harvey. Depositing organization: National Institute on Drug Abuse (NIDA). Publication: Longitudinal monitoring of Gaussia and Nano luciferase activities to concurrently assess ER calcium homeostasis and ER stress in vivo. Wires ES, Henderson MJ, Yan X, Back S, Trychta KA, Lutrey MH, Harvey BK. PLoS One. 2017 Apr 12;12(4):e0175481. doi: 10.1371/journal.pone.0175481. eCollection 2017. PubMed 28403212.
Backbone
  Vector backbone: pAAV EF1a
  Backbone manufacturer: Karl Deisseroth
  Backbone size w/o insert (bp): 5637
  Vector type: Mammalian Expression, AAV
Growth in bacteria
  Bacterial resistance: Ampicillin, 100 μg/mL
  Growth temperature: 30°C
  Growth strain: NEB Stable
  Copy number: High Copy
Gene/Insert
  Gene/Insert name: secNLuc
  Promoter: c-Fos minimal promoter
  Cloning method: Ligation Independent Cloning
  Sequencing primers: 5′ NA; 3′ WPRE_R1
Terms and licenses: Academic/Nonprofit Terms; Industry Terms: Not Available to Industry
How to cite: pOTTC841 - pAAV minP secNLuc was a gift from Brandon Harvey (Addgene plasmid # 82498 ; http://n2t.net/addgene:82498 ; RRID:Addgene_82498)
