>Addgene plasmid #82498 | pOTTC841 - pAAV minP secNLuc | addgene partial sequence | sequence record 160299 | WPRE-R 5'-CATAGCGTAAAAGGAGCAACA-3'
AATTTTGTAATCCAGAGGTTGATTATCGATAAGCTTGATATCGAATTCGGCGCGCCACTCTAGAGTCGCG
GCCTTACGCCAGAATGCGTTCGCACAGCCGCCAGCCGGTCACTCCGTTGATGGTTACTCGGAACAGCAGG
GAGCCGTCGGGGTTGATCAGGCGCTCGTCGATAATTTTGTTGCCGTTCCACAGGGTCCCTGTTACAGTGA
TCTTTTTGCCGTCGAACACGGCGATGCCTTCATACGGCCGTCCGAAATAGTCGATCATGTTCGGCGTAAC
CCCGTCGATTACCAGTGTGCCATAGTGCAGGATCACCTTAAAGTGATGATCATCCACAGGGTACACCACC
TTAAAAATTTTTTCGATCTGGCCCATTTGGTCGCCGCTCAGACCTTCATACGGGATGATGACATGGATGT
CGATCTTCAGCCCATTTTCACCGCTCAGGACAATCCTTTGGATCGGAGTTACGGACACCCCGAGATTCTG
AAACAAACTGGACACACCTCCCTGTTCAAGGACTTGGTCCAGGTTGTAGCCGGCTGTCTGTCGCCAGTCC
CCAACGAAATCTTCGAGTGTGAAGACTGGGGCAGGGAAGGCAGCAGGCAACACCAGGAGCAGGCCCAGGG
AGAAGGCAACTGGACCGAAGGCGCTTGTGGAGAAGGAGTTCATGGTGGCTTTACCAACAGTACCGGCCGC
CGGCTCAGTCTTGGCTTCTCAGTTGCTCGCTGCAGATGCGGTTGGAGTACGAGGCGCCGCAGCCACTGCT
TTTATAACAAGCGTTTTATGAATGAGTGACGCGTGCGGCCGCAGGAACCCCTAGTGATGGAGTTGGCCAC
TCCCTCTCTGCGCG
