>Addgene plasmid #82498 | pOTTC841 - pAAV minP secNLuc | addgene partial sequence | sequence record 160970 | pBR322ori-F 5'-GGGAAACGCCTGGTATCTTT-3'
TCTGACTTGAGCGTCGATTTTTGTGATGCTCGTCAGGGGGGCGGAGCCTATGGAAAAACGCCAGCAACGC
GGCCTTTTTACGGTTCCTGGCCTTTTGCTGGCCTTTTGCTCACATGTCCTGCAGGCAGCTGCGCGCTCGC
TCGCTCACTGA
